>Addgene plasmid #221913 | pAcGFP-N1_CBPdIDR6KTG | addgene full sequence | sequence record 437453 | Addgene NGS Result
TAGTTATTAATAGTAATCAATTACGGGGTCATTAGTTCATAGCCCATATATGGAGTTCCGCGTTACATAA
CTTACGGTAAATGGCCCGCCTGGCTGACCGCCCAACGACCCCCGCCCATTGACGTCAATAATGACGTATG
TTCCCATAGTAACGCCAATAGGGACTTTCCATTGACGTCAATGGGTGGAGTATTTACGGTAAACTGCCCA
CTTGGCAGTACATCAAGTGTATCATATGCCAAGTACGCCCCCTATTGACGTCAATGACGGTAAATGGCCC
GCCTGGCATTATGCCCAGTACATGACCTTATGGGACTTTCCTACTTGGCAGTACATCTACGTATTAGTCA
TCGCTATTACCATGGTGATGCGGTTTTGGCAGTACATCAATGGGCGTGGATAGCGGTTTGACTCACGGGG
ATTTCCAAGTCTCCACCCCATTGACGTCAATGGGAGTTTGTTTTGGCACCAAAATCAACGGGACTTTCCA
AAATGTCGTAACAACTCCGCCCCATTGACGCAAATGGGCGGTAGGCGTGTACGGTGGGAGGTCTATATAA
GCAGAGCTGGTTTAGTGAACCGTCAGATCCGCTAGCGCTACCGGACTCAGATCTCGAGCTCAAGCTTCGA
ATTCTGCAGTCGACGGTACCGCGGGCCCGGGATCCAATGGCTGAGAACTTGCTGGACGGACCGCCCAACC
CCAAAAGAGCCAAACTCAGCTCGCCCGGTTTCTCGGCGAATGACAGCACAGATTTTGGATCATTGTTTGA
CTTGGAAAATGATCTTCCTGATGAGCTGATACCCAATGGAGGAGAATTAGGCCTTTTAAACAGTGGGAAC
CTTGTTCCAGATGCTGCTTCCAAACATAAACAACTGTCGGAGCTTCTACGAGGAGGCAGCGGCTCTAGTA
TCAACCCAGGAATAGGAAATGTGAGCGCCAGCAGCCCCGTGCAGCAGGGCCTGGGTGGCCAGGCTCAAGG
GCAGCCGAACAGTGCTAACATGGCCAGCCTCAGTGCCATGGGCAAGAGCCCTCTGAGCCAGGGAGATTCT
TCAGCCCCCAGCCTGCCTAAACAGGCAGCCAGCACCTCTGGGCCCACCCCCGCTGCCTCCCAAGCACTGA
ATCCGCAAGCACAAAAGCAAGTGGGGCTGGCGACTAGCAGCCCTGCCACGTCACAGACTGGACCTGGTAT
CTGCATGAATGCTAACTTTAACCAGACCCACCCAGGCCTCCTCAATAGTAACTCTGGCCATAGCTTAATT
AATCAGGCTTCACAAGGGCAGGCGCAAGTCATGAATGGATCTCTTGGGGCTGCTGGCAGAGGAAGGGGAG
CTGGAATGCCGTACCCTACTCCAGCCATGCAGGGCGCCTCGAGCAGCGTGCTGGCTGAGACCCTAACGCA
GGTTTCCCCGCAAATGACTGGTCACGCGGGACTGAACACCGCACAGGCAGGAGGCATGGCCAAGATGGGA
ATAACTGGGAACACAAGTCCATTTGGACAGCCCTTTAGTCAAGCTGGAGGGCAGCCAATGGGAGCCACTG
GAGTGAACCCCCAGTTAGCCAGCAAACAGAGCATGGTCAACAGTTTGCCCACCTTCCCTACAGATATCAA
GAATACTTCAGTCACCAACGTGCCAAATATGTCTCAGATGCAAACATCAGTGGGAATTGTACCCACACAA
GCAATTGCAACAGGCCCCACTGCAGATCCTGAAAAACGCAAACTGATACAGCAGCAGCTGGTTCTACTGC
TTCATGCTCATAAGTGTCAGAGACGAGAGCAAGCAAACGGAGAGGTTCGGGCCTGCTCGCTCCCGCATTG
TCGAACCATGAAAAACGTTTTGAATCACATGACGCATTGTCAGGCTGGGAAAGCCTGCCAAGTTGCCCAT
TGTGCATCTTCACGACAAATCATCTCTCATTGGAAGAACTGCACACGACATGACTGTCCTGTTTGCCTCC
CTTTGAAAAATGCCAGTGACAAGCGAAACCAACAAACCATCCTGGGGTCTCCAGCTAGTGGAATTCAAAA
CACAATTGGTTCTGTTGGCACAGGGCAACAGAATGCCACTTCTTTAAGTAACCCAAATCCCATAGACCCC
AGCTCCATGCAGCGAGCCTATGCTGCTCTCGGACTCCCCTACATGAACCAGCCCCAGACGCAGCTGCAGC
CTCAGGTTCCTGGCCAGCAACCAGCACAGCCTCAAACCCACCAGCAGATGAGGACTCTCAACCCCCTGGG
AAATAATCCAATGAACATTCCAGCAGGAGGAATAACAACAGATCAGCAGCCCCCAAACTTGATTTCAGAA
TCAGCTCTTCCGACTTCCCTGGGGGCCACAAACCCACTGATGAACGATGGCTCCAACTCTGGTAACATTG
GAACCCTCAGCACTATACCAACAGCAGCTCCTCCTTCTAGCACCGGTGTAAGGAAAGGCTGGCACGAACA
TGTCACTCAGGACCTGCGGAGCCATCTAGTGCATAAACTCGTCCAAGCCATCTTCCCAACACCTGATCCC
GCAGCTCTAAAGGATCGCCGCATGGAAAACCTGGTAGCCTATGCTAAGAAAGTGGAAGGGGACATGTACG
AGTCTGCCAACAGCAGGGATGAATATTATCACTTATTAGCAGAGAAAATCTACAAGATACAAAAAGAACT
AGAAGAAAAACGGAGGTCGCGTTTACATAAACAAGGCATCTTGGGGAACCAGCCAGCCTTACCAGCCCCG
GGGGCTCAGCCCCCTGTGATTCCACAGGCACAACCTGTGAGACCTCCAAATGGACCCCTGTCCCTGCCAG
TGAATCGCATGCAAGTTTCTCAAGGGATGAATTCATTTAACCCCATGTCCTTGGGGAACGTCCAGTTGCC
ACAAGCACCCATGGGACCTCGTGCAGCCTCCCCAATGAACCACTCTGTCCAGATGAACAGCATGGGCTCA
GTGCCAGGGATGGCCATTTCTCCTTCCCGAATGCCTCAGCCTCCGAACATGATGGGTGCACACACCAACA
ACATGATGGCCCAGGCGCCCGCTCAGAGCCAGTTTCTGCCACAGAACCAGTTCCCGTCATCCAGCGGGGC
GATGAGTGTGGGCATGGGGCAGCCGCCAGCCCAAACAGGCGTGTCACAGGGACAGGTGCCTGGTGCTGCT
CTTCCTAACCCTCTCAACATGCTGGGGCCTCAGGCCAGCCAGCTACCTTGCCCTCCAGTGACACAGTCAC
CACTGCACCCAACACCGCCTCCTGCTTCCACGGCTGCTGGCATGCCATCTCTCCAGCACACGACACCACC
TGGGATGACTCCTCCCCAGCCAGCAGCTCCCACTCAGCCATCAACTCCTGTGTCGTCTTCCGGGCAGACT
CCCACCCCGACTCCTGGCTCAGTGCCCAGTGCTACCCAAACCCAGAGCACCCCTACAGTCCAGGCAGCAG
CCCAGGCCCAGGTGACCCCGCAGCCTCAAACCCCAGTTCAGCCCCCGTCTGTGGCTACCCCTCAGTCATC
GCAGCAACAGCCGACGCCTGTGCACGCCCAGCCTCCTGGCACACCGCTTTCCCAGGCAGCAGCCAGCATT
GATAACAGAGTCCCTACCCCCTCCTCGGTGGCCAGCGCAGAAACCAATTCCCAGCAGCCAGGACCTGACG
TACCTGTGCTGGAAATGAAGACGGAGACCCAAGCAGAGGACACTGAGCCCGATCCTGGTGAATCCAAAGG
GGAGCCCAGGTCTGAGATGATGGAGGAGGATTTGCAAGGAGCTTCCCAAGTTAAAGAAGAAACAGACATA
GCAGAGCAGAAATCAGAACCAATGGAAGTGGATGAAAAGAAACCTGAAGTGAAAGTAGAAGTTAAAGAGG
AAGAAGAGAGTAGCAGTAACGGCACAGCCTCTCAGTCAACATCTCCTTCGCAGCCGCGCAAAAAAATCTT
TAAACCAGAGGAGTTACGCCAGGCCCTCATGCCAACCCTAGAAGCACTGTATCGACAGGACCCAGAGTCA
TTACCTTTCCGGCAGCCTGTAGATCCCCAGCTCCTCGGAATTCCAGACTATTTTGACATCGTAAAGAATC
CCATGGACCTCTCCACCATCAAGCGGAAGCTGGACACAGGGCAATACCAAGAGCCCTGGCAGTACGTGGA
CGACGTCTGGCTCATGTTCAACAATGCCTGGCTCTATAATCGCAAGACATCCCGAGTCTATAAGTTTTGC
AGTAAGCTTGCAGAGGTCTTTGAGCAGGAAATTGACCCTGTCATGCAGTCCCTTGGATATTGCTGTGGAC
GCAAGTATGAGTTTTCCCCACAGACTTTGTGCTGCTATGGGAAGCAGCTGTGTACCATTCCTCGCGATGC
TGCCTACTACAGCTATCAGAATAGGTATCATTTCTGTGAGAAGTGTTTCACAGAGATCCAGGGCGAGAAT
GTGACCCTGGGTGACGACCCTTCACAGCCCCAGACGACAATTTCAAAGGATCAGTTTGAAAAGAAGAAAA
ATGATACCTTAGACCCCGAACCTTTCGTTGATTGCAAGGAGTGTGGCCGGAAGATGCATCAGATTTGCGT
TCTGCACTATGACATCATTTGGCCTTCAGGTTTTGTGTGCGACAACTGCTTGAAGAAAACTGGCAGACCT
CGAAAAGAAAACAAATTCAGTGCTAAGAGGCTGCAGACCACAAGACTGGGAAACCACTTGGAAGACCGAG
TGAACAAATTTTTGCGGCGCCAGAATCACCCTGAAGCCGGGGAGGTTTTTGTCCGAGTGGTGGCCAGCTC
AGACAAGACGGTGGAGGTCAAGCCCGGGATGAAGTCACGGTTTGTGGATTCTGGGGAAATGTCTGAATCT
TTCCCATATCGAACCAAAGCTCTGTTTGCTTTTGAGGAAATTGACGGCGTGGATGTCTGCTTTTTTGGAA
TGCACGTCCAAGAATACGGCTCTGATTGCCCCCCTCCAAACACGAGGCGTGTGTACATTTCTTATCTGGA
TAGTATTCATTTCTTCCGGCCACGTTGCCTCCGCACAGCCGTTTACCATGAGATCCTTATTGGATATTTA
GAGTATGTGAAGAAATTAGGGTATGTGACAGGGCACATCTGGGCCTGTCCTCCAAGTGAAGGAGATGATT
ACATCTTCCATTGCCACCCACCTGATCAAAAAATACCCAAGCCAAAACGACTGCAGGAGTGGTACAAAAA
GATGCTGGACAAGGCGTTTGCAGAGCGGATCATCCATGACTACAAGGATATTTTCAAACAAGCAACTGAA
GACAGGCTCACCAGTGCCAAGGAACTGCCCTATTTTGAAGGTGATTTCTGGCCCAATGTGTTAGAAGAGA
GCATTAAGGAACTAGAACAAGAAGAAGAGGAGAGGGGTGGCGAAGAGAGCACTGCAGCCAGTGAAACCAC
TGAGGGCAGTCAGGGCGACAGCGGGAATGCCGGCGGTGGGAACAACGGCGGTACCAACGGGAACGGTAGC
AGCATCAGCCGCGCCAACGGCGGTGGGCCCAGCATGCCCAACGTGTCCAATGACCTGTCCCAGAAGCTGT
ATGCCACCATGGAGAAGCACAAGGAGGTCTTCTTCGTGATCCACCTGCACGCTGGGCCTGTCATCAACAC
CCTGCCCCCCATCGTCGACCCCGACCCCCTGCTCAGCTGTGACCTCATGGATGGGCGCGACGCCTTCCTC
ACCCTCGCCAGAGACAAGCACTGGGAGTTCTCCTCCTTGCGCCGCTCCAAGTGGTCCACGCTCTGCATGC
TGGTGGAGCTGCACACCCAGGGCCAGGACCGCTTTGTCTACACCTGCAACGAGTGCAAGCACCACGTGGA
GACGCGCTGGCACTGCACTGTGTGCGAGGACTACGACCTCTGCATCAACTGCTATAACACGAAGAGCCAT
GCCCATAAGATGGTGAAGTGGGGGCTGGGCCTGGATGACGAGGGCAGCAGCCAGGGCGAGCCACAGTCAA
AGAGCCCCCAGGAGTCACGCCGGCTGAGCATCCAGCGCTGCATCCAGTCGCTGGTGCACGCGTGCCAGTG
CCGCAACGCCAACTGCTCGCTGCCATCCTGCCAGAAGATGAAGCGGGTGGTGCAGCACACCAAGGGCTGC
AAACGCAAGACCAACGGGGGCTGCCCGGTGTGCAAGCAGCTCATCGCCCTCTGCTGCTACCACGCCAAGC
ACTGCCAAGAAAACAAATGCCCCGTGCCCTTCTGCCTCAACATCAAACACAAGCTCCGCCAGCAGCAGAT
CAAATCAAACCCGCAGCTAATGGCAGCTTTCATCAAACAGCGCACAGCCAAGTACGTGGCCAATCAGCCC
GGCATGCAGCCCCAGCCTGGCCTCCAGTCCCAGCCCGGCATGCAACCCCAGCCTGGCATGCACCAGCAGC
CCAGCCTGCAGAACCTGAATGCCATGCAGGCTGGCGTGCCGCGGCCCGGTGTGCCTCCACAGCAGCAGGC
GATGGGAGGCCTGAACCCCCAGGGCCAGGCCTTGAACATCATGAACCCAGGACACAACCCCAACATGGCG
AGTATGAATCCACAGTACCGAGAAATGTTACGGAGGCAGCTGCTGCAGCAGCAGCAGCAACAGCAGCAGC
AACAACAGCAGCAACAGCAGCAGCAGCAAGGGAGTGCCGGCATGGCTGGGGGCATGGCGGGGCACGGCCA
GTTCCAGCAGCCTCAAGGACCCGGAGGCTACCCACCGGCCATGCAGCAGCAGCAGCGCATGCAGCAGCAT
CTCCCCCTCCAGGGCAGCTCCATGGGCCAGATGGCGGCTCAGATGGGACAGCTTGGCCAGATGGGGCAGC
CGGGGCTGGGGGCAGACAGCACCCCCAACATCCAGCAAGCCCTGCAGCAGCGGATTCTGCAGCAACAGCA
GATGAAGCAGCAGATTGGGTCCCCAGGCCAGCCGAACCCCATGAGCCCCCAGCAACACATGCTCTCAGGA
CAGCCACAGGCCTCGCATCTCCCTGGCCAGCAGATCGCCACGTCCCTTAGTAACCAGGTGCGGTCTCCAG
CCCCTGTCCAGTCTCCACGGCCCCAGTCCCAGCCTCCACATTCCAGCCCGTCACCACGGATACAGCCCCA
GCCTTCGCCACACCACGTCTCACCCCAGACTGGTTCCCCCCACCCCGGACTCGCAGTCACCATGGCCAGC
TCCATAGATCAGGGACACTTGGGGAACCCCGAACAGAGTGCAATGCTCCCCCAGCTGAACACCCCCAGCA
GGAGTGCGCTGTCCAGCGAACTGTCCCTGGTCGGGGACACCACGGGGGACACGCTAGAGAAGTTTGTGGA
GGGCTTGCCGGTCATGGTGAGCAAGGGCGCCGAGCTGTTCACCGGCATCGTGCCCATCCTGATCGAGCTG
AATGGCGATGTGAATGGCCACAAGTTCAGCGTGAGCGGCGAGGGCGAGGGCGATGCCACCTACGGCAAGC
TGACCCTGAAGTTCATCTGCACCACCGGCAAGCTGCCTGTGCCCTGGCCCACCCTGGTGACCACCCTGAG
CTACGGCGTGCAGTGCTTCTCACGCTACCCCGATCACATGAAGCAGCACGACTTCTTCAAGAGCGCCATG
CCTGAGGGCTACATCCAGGAGCGCACCATCTTCTTCGAGGATGACGGCAACTACAAGTCGCGCGCCGAGG
TGAAGTTCGAGGGCGATACCCTGGTGAATCGCATCGAGCTGACCGGCACCGATTTCAAGGAGGATGGCAA
CATCCTGGGCAATAAGATGGAGTACAACTACAACGCCCACAATGTGTACATCATGACCGACAAGGCCAAG
AATGGCATCAAGGTGAACTTCAAGATCCGCCACAACATCGAGGATGGCAGCGTGCAGCTGGCCGACCACT
ACCAGCAGAATACCCCCATCGGCGATGGCCCTGTGCTGCTGCCCGATAACCACTACCTGTCCACCCAGAG
CGCCCTGTCCAAGGACCCCAACGAGAAGCGCGATCACATGATCTACTTCGGCTTCGTGACCGCCGCCGCC
ATCACCCACGGCATGGATGAGCTGTACAAGTGAGCGGCCGCGACTCTAGATCATAATCAGCCATACCACA
TTTGTAGAGGTTTTACTTGCTTTAAAAAACCTCCCACACCTCCCCCTGAACCTGAAACATAAAATGAATG
CAATTGTTGTTGTTAACTTGTTTATTGCAGCTTATAATGGTTACAAATAAAGCAATAGCATCACAAATTT
CACAAATAAAGCATTTTTTTCACTGCATTCTAGTTGTGGTTTGTCCAAACTCATCAATGTATCTTAAGGC
GTAAATTGTAAGCGTTAATATTTTGTTAAAATTCGCGTTAAATTTTTGTTAAATCAGCTCATTTTTTAAC
CAATAGGCCGAAATCGGCAAAATCCCTTATAAATCAAAAGAATAGACCGAGATAGGGT
[37 nt withheld, positions 8389-8425]
AAAGAACGTGGACTCCAACGTCAAAGG
[49 nt withheld, positions 8453-8501]
T
[91 nt withheld, positions 8503-8593]
G
[124 nt withheld, positions 8595-8718]
CAGGTGGCACTTTTCGGGGAAATGTGCGCGGAACCCCTATTTGTTTATTTTTCTAAATACATTCAAATAT
GTATCCGCTCATGAGACAATAACCCTGATAAATGCTTCAATAATATTGAAAAAGGAAGAGTCCTGAGGCG
GAAAGAACCAGCTGTGGAATGTGTGTCAGTTAGGGTGTGGAAAGTCCCCAGGCTCCCCAGCAGGCAGAAG
TATGCAAAGCATGCATCTCAATTAGTCAGCAACCAGGTGTGGAAAGTCCCCAGGCTCCCCAGCAGGCAGA
AGTATGCAAAGCATGCATCTCAATTAGTCAGCAACCATAGTCCCGCCCCTAACTCCGCCCATCCCGCCCC
TAACTCCGCCCAGTTCCGCCCATTCTCCGCCCCATGGCTGACTAATTTTTTTTATTTATGCAGAGGCCGA
GGCCGCCTCGGCCTCTGAGCTATTCCAGAAGTAGTGAGGAGGCTTTTTTGGAGGCCTAGGCTTTTGCAAA
GATCGATCAAGAGACAGGATGAGGATCGTTTCGCATGATTGAACAAGATGGATTGCACGCAGGTTCTCCG
GCCGCTTGGGTGGAGAGGCTATTCGGCTATGACTGGGCACAACAGACAATCGGCTGCTCTGATGCCGCCG
TGTTCCGGCTGTCAGCGCAGGGGCGCCCGGTTCTTTTTGTCAAGACCGACCTGTCCGGTGCCCTGAATGA
ACTGCAAGACGAGGCAGCGCGGCTATCGTGGCTGGCCACGACGGGCGTTCCTTGCGCAGCTGTGCTCGAC
GTTGTCACTGAAGCGGGAAGGGACTGGCTGCTATTGGGCGAAGTGCCGGGGCAGGATCTCCTGTCATCTC
ACCTTGCTCCTGCCGAGAAAGTATCCATCATGGCTGATGCAATGCGGCGGCTGCATACGCTTGATCCGGC
TACCTGCCCATTCGACCACCAAGCGAAACATCGCATCGAGCGAGCACGTACTCGGATGGAAGCCGGTCTT
GTCGATCAGGATGATCTGGACGAAGAGCATCAGGGGCTCGCGCCAGCCGAACTGTTCGCCAGGCTCAAGG
CGAGCATGCCCGACGGCGAGGATCTCGTCGTGACCCATGGCGATGCCTGCTTGCCGAATATCATGGTGGA
AAATGGCCGCTTTTCTGGATTCATCGACTGTGGCCGGCTGGGTGTGGCGGACCGCTATCAGGACATAGCG
TTGGCTACCCGTGATATTGCTGAAGAGCTTGGCGGCGAATGGGCTGACCGCTTCCTCGTGCTTTACGGTA
TCGCCGCTCCCGATTCGCAGCGCATCGCCTTCTATCGCCTTCTTGACGAGTTCTTCTGAGCGGGACTCTG
GGGTTCGAAATGACCGACCAAGCGACGCCCAACCTGCCATCACGAGATTTCGATTCCACCGCCGCCTTCT
ATGAAAGGTTGGGCTTCGGAATCGTTTTCCGGGACGCCGGCTGGATGATCCTCCAGCGCGGGGATCTCAT
GCTGGAGTTCTTCGCCCACCCTAGGGGGAGGCTAACTGAAACACGGAAGGAGACAATACCGGAAGGAACC
CGCGCTATGACGGCAATAAAAAGACAGAATAAAACGCACGGTGTTGGGTCGTTTGTTCATAAACGCGGGG
TTCGGTCCCAGGGCTGGCACTCTGTCGATACCCCACCGAGACCCCATTGGGGCCAATACGCCCGCGTTTC
TTCCTTTTCCCCACCCCACCCCCCAAGTTCGGGTGAAGGCCCAGGGCTCGCAGCCAACGTCGGGGCGGCA
GGCCCTGCCATAGCCTCAGGTTACTCATATATACTTTAGATTGATTTAAAACTTCATTTTTAATTTAAAA
GGATCTAGGTGAAGATCCTTTTTGATAATCTCATGACCAAAATCCCTTAACGTGAGTTTTCGTTCCACTG
AGCGTCAGACCCCGTAGAAAAGATCAAAGGATCTTCTTGAGATCCTTTTTTTCTGCGCGTAATCTGCTGC
TTGCAAACAAAAAAACCACCGCTACCAGCGGTGGTTTGTTTGCCGGATCAAGAGCTACCAACTCTTTTTC
CGAAGGTAACTGGCTTCAGCAGAGCGCAGATACCAAATACTGTTCTTCTAGTGTAGCCGTAGTTAGGCCA
CCACTTCAAGAACTCTGTAGCACCGCCTACATACCTCGCTCTGCTAATCCTGTTACCAGTGGCTGCTGCC
AGTGGCGATAAGTCGTGTCTTACCGGGTTGGACTCAAGACGATAGTTACCGGATAAGGCGCAGCGGTCGG
GCTGAACGGGGGGTTCGTGCACACAGCCCAGCTTGGAGCGAACGACCTACACCGAACTGAGATACCTACA
GCGTGAGCTATGAGAAAGCGCCACGCTTCCCGAAGGGAGAAAGGCGGACAGGTATCCGGTAAGCGGCAGG
GTCGGAACAGGAGAGCGCACGAGGGAGCTTCCAGGGGGAAACGCCTGGTATCTTTATAGTCCTGTCGGGT
TTCGCCACCTCTGACTTGAGCGTCGATTTTTGTGATGCTCGTCAGGGGGGCGGAGCCTATGGAAAAACGC
CAGCAACGCGGCCTTTTTACGGTTCCTGGCCTTTTGCTGGCCTTTTGCTCACATGTTCTTTCCTGCGTTA
TCCCCTGATTCTGTGGATAACCGTATTACCGCCATGCAT
Features (pLannotate 1.2.2; 14 found; start..end, strand, type, name):
     61..364     +  enhancer       CMV enhancer: human cytomegalovirus immediate early enhancer
    365..568     +  promoter       CMV promoter: human cytomegalovirus (CMV) immediate early promoter
    609..665     +  misc_feature   MCS: multiple cloning site
    667..7287    +  CDS            CREBBP (fragment): CBP_HUMAN - Also known as CBP. Experimental evidence at protein level: Swiss-Prot protein existence level 1. Acetylates histones, giving a specific tag for transcriptional activation (PubMed:24616510). Also acetylates non- histone proteins, like DDX21, FBL, IRF2, MAFG, NCOA3, POLR1E/PAF53 and FOXO1 (PubMed:10490106, PubMed:11154691, PubMed:12738767, PubMed:12929931, PubMed:9707565, PubMed:24207024, PubMed:28790157, PubMed:30540930). Binds specifically to phosphorylated CREB and enhances its transcriptional activity toward cAMP-responsive genes. Acts as a coactivator of ALX1. Acts as a circadia
   7294..8013    +  CDS            AcGFP1: Aequorea coerulescens GFP mammalian codon-optimized
   8029..8112    +  CDS            large T antigen (fragment): large T antigen from SV40 (simian virus 40)
   8135..8256    +  polyA_signal   SV40 poly(A) signal: SV40 polyadenylation signal
   8290..8718    -  rep_origin     f1 ori (sequence partly withheld): f1 bacteriophage origin of replication; arrow indicates direction of (+) strand synthesis
   8745..8849    +  promoter       AmpR promoter: bla
   8851..9208    +  promoter       SV40 promoter: SV40 enhancer and early promoter
   9243..10037   +  CDS            NeoR/KanR: aminoglycoside phosphotransferase from Tn5; aph(3')-II (or nptII); confers resistance to neomycin, kanamycin, and G418 (Geneticin®)
  10058..10210   +  CDS            ble (fragment): BLE_KLEPN - Experimental evidence at protein level: Swiss-Prot protein existence level 1. Binding protein with a strong affinity to the bleomycin family of antibiotics. Binds to CL990; an antimitotic-antibiotic compound. From Klebsiella pneumoniae.
  10269..10316   +  polyA_signal   HSV TK poly(A) signal: herpes simplex virus thymidine kinase polyadenylation signal (Cole and Stacy, 1985)
  10645..11233   +  rep_origin     ori: high-copy-number ColE1/pMB1/pBR322/pUC origin of replication
