[The description below was written by a language model from this plasmid's Addgene catalogue record and pLannotate feature annotations shown in this document.]
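Description:
pAcGFP-N1_CBPdIDR6KTG is a mammalian expression plasmid built on the Clontech pAcGFP-N1 backbone for transient production of a GFP-tagged mutant of human CREB binding protein (CBP, gene CREBBP) in cultured mammalian cells. The sequenced construct is about 11.3 kb. It replicates in E. coli from a high-copy ColE1/pUC-type origin and also carries an f1 phage origin. Selection relies on a single NeoR/KanR (Tn5 aminoglycoside phosphotransferase) gene placed behind tandem bacterial (bla-type) and SV40 early promoters and terminated by the HSV TK polyadenylation signal. This arrangement gives kanamycin resistance in bacteria and could support G418 selection in mammalian cells. Short annotated fragments of SV40 large T antigen and of a bleomycin-binding protein gene appear to be backbone remnants adjacent to the polyadenylation and marker regions rather than functional genes.

The expression cassette uses the human cytomegalovirus immediate early enhancer and promoter to drive a 6.6 kb CBP coding sequence, inserted by Gibson assembly just downstream of the multiple cloning site. It is followed almost immediately by AcGFP1, a mammalian codon-optimized Aequorea coerulescens GFP, and then the SV40 poly(A) signal, so the fluorescent protein sits at the C terminus of CBP. The CBP insert carries two alterations: deletion of the intrinsically disordered region designated IDR6 (residues 1856 to 2090), and substitution of ten lysines with glycines ("KTG") within the region the record abbreviates as AL (positions 1564 to 1597). CBP is a histone and non-histone protein acetyltransferase and transcriptional coactivator. In line with the associated study of how CBP's disordered regions regulate acetylation and gene expression, the fluorescent fusion would allow this combined mutant to be visualised and assayed in cells.
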