Addgene plasmid #221913: pAcGFP-N1_CBPdIDR6KTG
Purpose: Transient expression of GFP-tagged CBPdeltaIDR6KTG in mammalian cells
Depositing lab: Daniel Bose. Depositing organization: University of Sheffield. Publication: CBP-IDRs regulate acetylation and gene expression. Gelder KL, Carruthers NA, Gilbert G, Harrison LJ, Evans BV, Evans TI, Ball SS, Dunning M, Craggs TD, Twelvetrees AE, Bose DA. Cell Rep. 2026 Mar 12;45(3):117109. doi: 10.1016/j.celrep.2026.117109. PubMed 41824454.
Backbone
  Vector backbone: pAcGFP-N1
  Backbone manufacturer: Clontech
  Backbone size w/o insert (bp): 4726
  Vector type: Mammalian Expression
Growth in bacteria
  Bacterial resistance: Kanamycin, 50 μg/mL
  Growth temperature: 37°C
  Growth strain: DH5alpha
  Copy number: High Copy
Gene/Insert
  Gene/Insert name: CBP (alt name: CREB binding protein)
  Species: H. sapiens (human)
  Insert size (bp): 6621
  Mutation: deletion of IDR6 (aa 1856 - 2090); mutation of lysine residues to glycine residues (KTG) within the AL (aa 1564, 1565, 1583, 1586, 1587, 1588, 1591, 1592, 1595 and 1597)
  Entrez Gene: CREBBP (a.k.a. CBP, KAT3A, MKHK1, RSTS, RSTS1)
  Tag / fusion protein: GFP (C terminal on insert)
  Cloning method: Gibson Cloning
Terms and licenses: Academic/Nonprofit Terms; Industry Terms: Not Available to Industry
How to cite: pAcGFP-N1_CBPdIDR6KTG was a gift from Daniel Bose (Addgene plasmid # 221913 ; http://n2t.net/addgene:221913 ; RRID:Addgene_221913)
